Addgene plasmid #218955: proinsulin-msYFP2
Purpose: Expresses proinsulin fused to msYFP2 in bacteria
Depositing lab: Benjamin Glick. Depositing organization: University of Chicago.
Backbone
  Vector backbone: pQ60NA
  Vector type: Bacterial Expression
Growth in bacteria
  Bacterial resistance: Ampicillin, 100 μg/mL
  Growth temperature: 37°C
  Growth strain: XL1 Blue
  Copy number: Unknown
Gene/Insert
  Gene/Insert name: proinsulin-msYFP2
  Promoter: T5
  Tag / fusion protein: proinsulin
  Cloning method: Restriction Enzyme; 5′ cloning site NcoI (unknown if destroyed); 3′ cloning site NotI (unknown if destroyed)
  Sequencing primers: 5′ AATAGATTCAATTGTGAGCGGATAACAATTTCA
Terms and licenses: Academic/Nonprofit Terms; Industry Terms: Not Available to Industry
How to cite: proinsulin-msYFP2 was a gift from Benjamin Glick (Addgene plasmid # 218955 ; http://n2t.net/addgene:218955 ; RRID:Addgene_218955)
