[The description below was written by a language model from this plasmid's Addgene catalogue record and pLannotate feature annotations shown in this document.]
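Description:
proinsulin-msYFP2 is a 4,370 bp bacterial expression plasmid built on the pQ60NA backbone, whose layout resembles the pQE family of E. coli expression vectors. It replicates from a ColE1/pMB1-type origin, next to which sit a pBR322 bom region and a short rop fragment, and it is selected with ampicillin through a β-lactamase gene driven by its own promoter. The catalogue lists copy number as unknown. A fragment of the cat promoter and chloramphenicol acetyltransferase gene lies downstream of the expression cassette and is followed by the rrnB T1 terminator. Both are annotated only as fragments, and the record lists ampicillin as the sole selection, so chloramphenicol resistance should not be assumed.

The payload is a single open reading frame cloned between NcoI and NotI sites, with proinsulin at the N-terminus fused directly to the fluorescent protein msYFP2. Automated annotation matched the insulin segment most closely to the horse sequence in Swiss-Prot, but the record does not state the species of origin. The fluorescent protein was labelled msGFP2, the photostable monomeric superfolder GFP, which presumably reflects close sequence similarity between msYFP2 and that protein. Transcription comes from the bacteriophage T5 promoter, which is recognised by E. coli RNA polymerase. The promoter carries an embedded lac operator, and a second operator lies just downstream, so expression is repressed by LacI and induced with IPTG. No lacI gene is annotated on the plasmid, so the repressor would have to be supplied by the host. The lambda t0 terminator ends the transcript. The stated purpose is simply expression of the fusion in bacteria, and the record does not describe the downstream application.
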