Features (pLannotate 1.2.2; 13 found; start..end, strand, type, name):
     10..54      +  promoter       T5 promoter: bacteriophage T5 promoter for E. coli RNA polymerase, with embedded lac operator
     62..78      +  protein_bind   lac operator: The lac repressor binds to the lac operator to inhibit transcription in E. coli. This inhibition can be relieved by adding lactose or isopropyl-β-D-thiogalactopyranoside (IPTG). lac repressor encoded by lacI
    118..372     +  CDS            INS: INS_HORSE - Experimental evidence at protein level: Swiss-Prot protein existence level 1. Insulin decreases blood glucose concentration. It increases cell permeability to monosaccharides, amino acids and fatty acids. It accelerates glycolysis, the pentose phosphate cycle, and glycogen synthesis in liver. From Equus caballus (Horse).
    376..1083    +  CDS            msGFP2: photostable monomeric superfolder GFP (Valbuena et al., 2020)
   1117..1211    +  terminator     lambda t0 terminator: transcription terminator from phage lambda
   1226..1254    +  promoter       cat promoter (fragment): promoter of the E. coli cat gene encoding chloramphenicol acetyltransferase
   1255..1918    +  CDS            CmR (fragment): chloramphenicol acetyltransferase; cat; confers resistance to chloramphenicol
   1983..2069    +  terminator     rrnB T1 terminator: Escherichia coli rrnB; transcription terminator T1 from the E. coli rrnB gene
   2081..2122    +  CDS            rop (fragment): Rop protein, which maintains plasmids at low copy number; rop
   2224..2364    +  misc_feature   bom: basis of mobility region from pBR322
   2550..3138    -  rep_origin     ori: high-copy-number ColE1/pMB1/pBR322/pUC origin of replication
   3309..4169    -  CDS            AmpR: β-lactamase; bla; confers resistance to ampicillin, carbenicillin, and related antibiotics
   4170..4274    -  promoter       AmpR promoter: bla
>Addgene plasmid #218955 | proinsulin-msYFP2 | addgene full sequence | sequence record 446161 | Addgene NGS Result
CTCGAGAAATCATAAAAAATTTATTTGCTTTGTGAGCGGATAACAATTATAATAGATTCAATTGTGAGCG
GATAACAATTTCACACAGAATTCATTAAAGAGGAGAAATTAACCATGTTTGTGAACCAACACCTGTGCGG
CTCACACCTGGTGGAAGCTCTCTACCTAGTGTGCGGGGAACGAGGCTTCTTCTACACACCCAAGACCCGC
CGGGAGGCAGAGGACCTGCAGGTGGGGCAGGTGGAGCTGGGCGGGGGCCCTGGTGCAGGCAGCCTGCAGC
CCTTGGCCCTGGAGGGGTCCCTGCAGAAGCGTGGCATTGTGGAACAATGCTGTACCAGCATCTGCTCCCT
CTACCAGCTGGAGAACTACTGCACCATGGATAGCACTGAGAGCCTGTTCACCGGGGTGGTGCCCATCCTG
GTCGAGCTGGACGGCGACGTAAACGGCCACAAGTTCAGCGTGCGCGGCGAGGGCGAGGGCGATGCCACCA
ACGGCAAGCTGACCCTGAAGTTCATCTGCACCACCGGCAAGCTGCCCGTGCCCTGGCCCACCCTCGTGAC
CTCCCTGGGCTACGGCCTGCAGTGCTTCGCCCGCTACCCCGACCACATGAAGCAGCACGACTTCTTCAAG
TCCGCCATGCCCGAAGGCTACGTCCAGGAGCGCACCATCACCTTCAAGGACGACGGCACCTACAAGACCC
GCGCCGAGGTGAAGTTCGAGGGCGACACCCTGGTGAACCGCATCGAGCTGAAGGGCATCGACTTCAAGGA
GGACGGCAACATCCTGGGGCACAAGCTGGAGTACAACTTCAACAGCCACAACGTCTATATCACCGCCGAC
AAGCAGAAGAACGGCATCAAGGCCAACTTCAAGATCCGCCACAACGTGGAGGACGGCGGCGTGCAGCTCG
CCGACCACTACCAGCAGAACACCCCCATCGGCGACGGCCCCGTGCTGCTGCCCGACAACCACTACCTGAG
CTACCAGTCCAAGCTGAGCAAAGACCCCAACGAGAAGCGCGATCACATGGTCCTGCTGGAGTTCGTGACC
GCCGCCGGGATCACTGGAGGCAGTGGCGGTTCTTAAAGCGGCCGCAAGCTTAATTAGCTGAGCTTGGACT
CCTGTTGATAGATCCAGTAATGACCTCAGAACTCCATCTGGATTTGTTCAGAACGCTCGGTTGCCGCCGG
GCGTTTTTTATTGGTGAGAATCCAAGCTAGCTTGGCGAGATTTTCAGGAGCTAAGGAAGCTAAAATGGAG
AAAAAAATCACTGGATATACCACCGTTGATATATCCCAATGGCATCGTAAAGAACATTTTGAGGCATTTC
AGTCAGTTGCTCAATGTACCTATAACCAGACCGTTCAGCTGGATATTACGGCCTTTTTAAAGACCGTAAA
GAAAAATAAGCACAAGTTTTATCCGGCCTTTATTCACATTCTTGCCCGCCTGATGAATGCTCATCCGGAA
TTTCGTATGGCAATGAAAGACGGTGAGCTGGTGATATGGGATAGTGTTCACCCTTGTTACACCGTTTTCC
ATGAGCAAACTGAAACGTTTTCATCGCTCTGGAGTGAATACCACGACGATTTCCGGCAGTTTCTACACAT
ATATTCGCAAGATGTGGCGTGTTACGGTGAAAACCTGGCCTATTTCCCTAAAGGGTTTATTGAGAATATG
TTTTTCGTCTCAGCCAATCCCTGGGTGAGTTTCACCAGTTTTGATTTAAACGTGGCCAATATGGACAACT
TCTTCGCCCCCGTTTTCACCATGCATGGGCAAATATTATACGCAAGGCGACAAGGTGCTGATGCCGCTGG
CGATTCAGGTTCATCATGCCGTTTGTGATGGCTTCCATGTCGGCAGAATGCTTAATGAATTACAACAGTA
CTGCGATGAGTGGCAGGGCGGGGCGTAATTTTTTTAAGGCAGTTATTGGTGCCCTTAAACGCCTGGGGTA
ATGACTCTCTAGCTTGAGGCATCAAATAAAACGAAAGGCTCAGTCGAAAGACTGGGCCTTTCGTTTTATC
TGTTGTTTGTCGGTGAACGCTCTCCTGAGTAGGACAAATCCGCCCTCTAGAGCTGCCTCGCGCGTTTCGG
TGATGACGGTGAAAACCTCTGACACATGCAGCTCCCGGAGACGGTCACAGCTTGTCTGTAAGCGGATGCC
GGGAGCAGACAAGCCCGTCAGGGCGCGTCAGCGGGTGTTGGCGGGTGTCGGGGCGCAGCCATGACCCAGT
CACGTAGCGATAGCGGAGTGTATACTGGCTTAACTATGCGGCATCAGAGCAGATTGTACTGAGAGTGCAC
CATATGCGGTGTGAAATACCGCACAGATGCGTAAGGAGAAAATACCGCATCAGGCGCTCTTCCGCTTCCT
CGCTCACTGACTCGCTGCGCTCGGTCGTTCGGCTGCGGCGAGCGGTATCAGCTCACTCAAAGGCGGTAAT
ACGGTTATCCACAGAATCAGGGGATAACGCAGGAAAGAACATGTGAGCAAAAGGCCAGCAAAAGGCCAGG
AACCGTAAAAAGGCCGCGTTGCTGGCGTTTTTCCATAGGCTCCGCCCCCCTGACGAGCATCACAAAAATC
GACGCTCAAGTCAGAGGTGGCGAAACCCGACAGGACTATAAAGATACCAGGCGTTTCCCCCTGGAAGCTC
CCTCGTGCGCTCTCCTGTTCCGACCCTGCCGCTTACCGGATACCTGTCCGCCTTTCTCCCTTCGGGAAGC
GTGGCGCTTTCTCATAGCTCACGCTGTAGGTATCTCAGTTCGGTGTAGGTCGTTCGCTCCAAGCTGGGCT
GTGTGCACGAACCCCCCGTTCAGCCCGACCGCTGCGCCTTATCCGGTAACTATCGTCTTGAGTCCAACCC
GGTAAGACACGACTTATCGCCACTGGCAGCAGCCACTGGTAACAGGATTAGCAGAGCGAGGTATGTAGGC
GGTGCTACAGAGTTCTTGAAGTGGTGGCCTAACTACGGCTACACTAGAAGGACAGTATTTGGTATCTGCG
CTCTGCTGAAGCCAGTTACCTTCGGAAAAAGAGTTGGTAGCTCTTGATCCGGCAAACAAACCACCGCTGG
TAGCGGTGGTTTTTTTGTTTGCAAGCAGCAGATTACGCGCAGAAAAAAAGGATCTCAAGAAGATCCTTTG
ATCTTTTCTACGGGGTCTGACGCTCAGTGGAACGAAAACTCACGTTAAGGGATTTTGGTCATGAGATTAT
CAAAAAGGATCTTCACCTAGATCCTTTTAAATTAAAAATGAAGTTTTAAATCAATCTAAAGTATATATGA
GTAAACTTGGTCTGACAGTTACCAATGCTTAATCAGTGAGGCACCTATCTCAGCGATCTGTCTATTTCGT
TCATCCATAGTTGCCTGACTCCCCGTCGTGTAGATAACTACGATACGGGAGGGCTTACCATCTGGCCCCA
GTGCTGCAATGATACCGCGAGACCCACGCTCACCGGCTCCAGATTTATCAGCAATAAACCAGCCAGCCGG
AAGGGCCGAGCGCAGAAGTGGTCCTGCAACTTTATCCGCCTCCATCCAGTCTATTAATTGTTGCCGGGAA
GCTAGAGTAAGTAGTTCGCCAGTTAATAGTTTGCGCAACGTTGTTGCCATTGCTACAGGCATCGTGGTGT
CACGCTCGTCGTTTGGTATGGCTTCATTCAGCTCCGGTTCCCAACGATCAAGGCGAGTTACATGATCCCC
CATGTTGTGCAAAAAAGCGGTTAGCTCCTTCGGTCCTCCGATCGTTGTCAGAAGTAAGTTGGCCGCAGTG
TTATCACTCATGGTTATGGCAGCACTGCATAATTCTCTTACTGTCATGCCATCCGTAAGATGCTTTTCTG
TGACTGGTGAGTACTCAACCAAGTCATTCTGAGAATAGTGTATGCGGCGACCGAGTTGCTCTTGCCCGGC
GTCAATACGGGATAATACCGCGCCACATAGCAGAACTTTAAAAGTGCTCATCATTGGAAAACGTTCTTCG
GGGCGAAAACTCTCAAGGATCTTACCGCTGTTGAGATCCAGTTCGATGTAACCCACTCGTGCACCCAACT
GATCTTCAGCATCTTTTACTTTCACCAGCGTTTCTGGGTGAGCAAAAACAGGAAGGCAAAATGCCGCAAA
AAAGGGAATAAGGGCGACACGGAAATGTTGAATACTCATACTCTTCCTTTTTCAATATTATTGAAGCATT
TATCAGGGTTATTGTCTCATGAGCGGATACATATTTGAATGTATTTAGAAAAATAAACAAATAGGGGTTC
CGCGCACATTTCCCCGAAAAGTGCCACCTGCTAAGAAACCATTATTATCATGACATTAACCTATAAAAAT
AGGCGTATCACGAGGCCCTTTCGTCTTCAC
